>Addgene plasmid #133971 | pSHDY*in_PpetE:BCD2:AgBIS:Flag | depositor full sequence | sequence record 257717 | pSHDY*in_PpetE:BCD2:AgBIS:Flag sequence 10905 bps
GGTACCGAGGTCGATGTCGACTAACGACCCTGCCCTGAACCGACGACAAGCTGACGACCGGGTCTCCGCA
AGTGGCACTTTTCGGGGAAATGTGCGCGGAACCCCTATTTGTTTATTTTTCTAAATACATTCAAATATGT
ATCCGCTCATGAATTAATTCTTAGAAAAACTCATCGAGCATCAAATGAAACTGCAATTTATTCATATCAG
GATTATCAATACCATATTTTTGAAAAAGCCGTTTCTGTAATGAAGGAGAAAACTCACCGAGGCAGTTCCA
TAGGATGGCAAGATCCTGGTATCGGTCTGCGATTCCGACTCGTCCAACATCAATACAACCTATTAATTTC
CCCTCGTCAAAAATAAGGTTATCAAGTGAGAAATCACCATGAGTGACGACTGAATCCGGTGAGAATGGCA
AAAGTTTATGCATTTCTTTCCAGACTTGTTCAACAGGCCAGCCATTACGCTCGTCATCAAAATCACTCGC
ATCAACCAAACCGTTATTCATTCGTGATTGCGCCTGAGCGAGACGAAATACGCGGTCGCTGTTAAAAGGA
CAATTACAAACAGGAATCGAATGCAACCGGCGCAGGAACACTGCCAGCGCATCAACAATATTTTCACCTG
AATCAGGATATTCTTCTAATACCTGGAATGCTGTTTTCCCGGGGATCGCAGTGGTGAGTAACCATGCATC
ATCAGGAGTACGGATAAAATGCTTGATGGTCGGAAGAGGCATAAATTCCGTCAGCCAGTTTAGTCTGACC
ATCTCATCTGTAACATCATTGGCAACGCTACCTTTGCCATGTTTCAGAAACAACTCTGGCGCATCGGGCT
TCCCATACAATCGATAGATTGTCGCACCTGATTGCCCGACATTATCGCGAGCCCATTTATACCCATATAA
ATCAGCATCCATGTTGGAATTTAATCGCGGCCTAGAGCAAGACGTTTCCCGTTGAATATGGCTCATACTC
TTCCTTTTTCAATATTATTGAAGCATTTATCAGGGTTATTGTCTCATGAGCGGATACATATTTGAATGTA
TTTAGAAAAATAAACAAATAGGCATGCAGCGCTCTTCCGCTTCCTCGCTCACTGACTCGCTACGCTCGGT
CGTTCGACTCTCGAGAGCGGCCGAAGCTTAGACATTATTTGCCGACTACCTTGGTGATCTCGCCTTTCAC
GTAGTGGACAAATTCTTCCAACTGATCTGCGCGCGAGGCCAAGCGATCTTCTTCTTGTCCAAGATAAGCC
TGTCTAGCTTCAAGTATGACGGGCTGATACTGGGCCGGCAGGCGCTCCATTGCCCAGTCGGCAGCGACAT
CCTTCGGCGCGATTTTGCCGGTTACTGCGCTGTACCAAATGCGGGACAACGTAAGCACTACATTTCGCTC
ATCGCCAGCCCAGTCGGGCGGCGAGTTCCATAGCGTTAAGGTTTCATTTAGCGCCTCAAATAGATCCTGT
TCAGGAACCGGATCAAAGAGTTCCTCCGCCGCTGGACCTACCAAGGCAACGCTATGTTCTCTTGCTTTTG
TCAGCAAGATAGCCAGATCAATGTCGATCGTGGCTGGCTCGAAGATACCTGCAAGAATGTCATTGCGCTG
CCATTCTCCAAATTGCAGTTCGCGCTTAGCTGGATAACGCCACGGAATGATGTCGTCGTGCACAACAATG
GTGACTTCTACAGCGCGGAGAATCTCGCTCTCTCCAGGGGAAGCCGAAGTTTCCAAAAGGTCGTTGATCA
AAGCTCGCCGCGTTGTTTCATCAAGCCTTACGGTCACCGTAACCAGCAAATCAATATCACTGTGTGGCTT
CAGGCCGCCATCCACTGCGGAGCCGTACAAATGTACGGCCAGCAACGTCGGTTCGAGATGGCGCTCGATG
ACGCCAACTACCTCTGATAGTTGAGTCGATACTTCGGCGATCACCGCTTCCCTCATGATGTTTAACTTTG
TTTTAGGGCGACTGCCCTGCTGCGTAACATCGTTGCTGCTCCATAACATCAAACATCGACCCACGGCGTA
ACGCGCTTGCTGCTTGGATGCCCGAGGCATAGACTGTACCCCAAAAAAACAGTCATAACAAGCCATGAAA
ACCGCCACTGCGCCGTTACCACCGCTGCGTTCGGTCAAGGTTCTGGACCAGGAATTCGCGGCCGCTTCTA
GAGATCAAATAAAACGAAAGGCTCAGTCGAAAGACTGGGCCTTTCGTTTTATCTGTTGTTTGTCGGTGAA
CGCTCTCTACTAGAGTCACACTGGCTCACCTTCGGGTGGGCCTTTCTGCGTTTTTACCCTACACTTAAAC
CCCATCTCAATACTTCCCATCAAATCCAACCTAACTCATACATTCCAAACTAATCTAACTTCTTCCATCA
TTAACCACACCTCTCTATCATCACCTATTCCCCTCTATCTCCCTCAAATTCTTTCACATATTAAAAACTT
ACTCTTCCTCCTTTCCTCCTTAAAATACTAAATAACTCTTAAAATAGAAGGGATAGCAAGCTAATTTTTA
TGACGGCGATCGCCAAAAACAAAGAAAATTCAGCAATTACCGTGGGTAGCAAAAAATCCCCATCTAAAGT
TCAGTAAATATAGCTAGAACAACCAAGCATTTTCGGCAAAGTACTATTCAGATAGAACGAGAAATGAGCT
TGTTCTATCCGCCCGGGGCTGAGGCTGTATAATCTACGACGGGCTGTCAAACATTGTGATACCATGGGCA
GAAGGGCCCAAGTTCACTTAAAAAGGAGATCAACAATGAAAGCAATTTTCGTACTGAAACATCTTAATCA
TGCTAAGGAGGTTTTCTAATGGCTAGTGTGAGTGCCGTTAGCAAAGTGAGTTCTCTGGTGTGCGATCTGT
CTAGCACTTCCGGGCTCATTCGGCGTACAGCCAACCCTCATCCAAATGTGTGGGGGTACGATCTGGTGCA
CTCTTTGAAATCTCCCTATATCGATTCTTCCTATCGTGAACGGGCTGAAGTGCTCGTTTCTGAGATCAAA
GCCATGCTGAATCCCGCTATTACCGGCGACGGGGAATCCATGATTACCCCATCCGCCTATGATACTGCCT
GGGTTGCCCGCGTTCCCGCAATTGATGGTAGCGCCCGTCCCCAATTTCCCCAAACGGTTGACTGGATTCT
GAAGAACCAGTTAAAAGACGGCTCTTGGGGAATCCAATCCCACTTTCTATTGTCCGATCGGTTATTAGCC
ACCTTGAGCTGCGTCTTAGTATTATTGAAGTGGAACGTTGGCGATCTCCAAGTGGAACAGGGCATTGAAT
TTATTAAAAGTAATCTCGAGCTAGTCAAGGACGAAACGGATCAGGATAGTTTGGTGACAGATTTTGAGAT
TATTTTCCCCAGTTTACTGCGTGAAGCGCAGTCCCTGCGGTTGGGACTGCCGTATGACTTACCTTATATC
CATTTGTTACAAACAAAACGACAAGAACGATTAGCTAAGCTGTCTCGCGAGGAAATCTACGCTGTGCCTA
GTCCTCTGTTATACTCCTTAGAAGGTATTCAGGATATCGTCGAATGGGAACGTATTATGGAAGTTCAGAG
TCAAGACGGAAGTTTTTTGAGCAGCCCAGCCTCCACTGCTTGTGTGTTTATGCATACCGGTGATGCCAAA
TGTTTAGAATTTCTCAATTCTGTGATGATCAAATTTGGCAATTTTGTGCCATGTTTATATCCAGTAGACT
TGTTGGAACGGCTGTTGATTGTTGATAATATCGTCCGGTTGGGGATTTACCGTCATTTTGAGAAGGAGAT
TAAAGAAGCGCTGGATTATGTTTACCGCCATTGGAATGAGCGCGGGATTGGTTGGGGTCGGCTAAATCCC
ATTGCGGACTTAGAAACTACCGCATTGGGCTTTCGCTTGCTACGTCTGCATCGTTATAATGTGTCCCCCG
CGATTTTTGATAACTTTAAAGATGCCAATGGCAAGTTTATTTGCAGCACAGGGCAGTTTAATAAAGATGT
GGCGTCCATGTTAAATCTCTACCGCGCCTCTCAATTAGCCTTTCCTGGTGAAAATATTTTGGACGAAGCC
AAATCTTTTGCGACGAAATACCTCCGCGAGGCGCTCGAAAAGAGCGAAACCTCCTCCGCTTGGAATAACA
AACAGAATCTGTCCCAAGAAATTAAATATGCCTTAAAGACCTCCTGGCACGCAAGCGTACCTCGGGTTGA
AGCTAAGCGCTATTGCCAGGTGTACCGCCCTGATTACGCCCGCATTGCCAAGTGTGTTTACAAACTCCCC
TACGTCAACAACGAGAAATTCTTGGAACTCGGGAAATTAGACTTCAATATTATTCAGAGTATTCATCAAG
AAGAAATGAAGAATGTAACCAGTTGGTTTCGTGACAGTGGTCTACCCTTGTTTACCTTTGCCCGAGAACG
TCCCCTAGAGTTTTACTTTCTGGTGGCAGCGGGTACCTACGAACCCCAATACGCCAAGTGCCGGTTTTTG
TTTACCAAAGTGGCCTGTTTACAAACCGTCCTCGATGACATGTATGATACCTATGGCACATTAGATGAAT
TAAAATTGTTTACCGAAGCCGTCCGTCGGTGGGACCTGAGTTTTACCGAAAATCTGCCCGATTACATGAA
GTTATGCTATCAAATTTATTATGATATTGTGCACGAAGTTGCCTGGGAAGCCGAAAAAGAACAAGGCCGC
GAATTGGTGAGCTTTTTTCGTAAAGGGTGGGAGGACTATCTATTGGGCTACTATGAAGAAGCTGAGTGGT
TAGCCGCCGAATATGTGCCCACCTTAGATGAATATATTAAGAATGGCATCACCAGCATTGGACAACGCAT
TTTGTTGTTAAGCGGCGTTTTGATTATGGACGGCCAATTACTATCCCAAGAGGCTCTCGAAAAAGTCGAC
TACCCCGGGCGGCGTGTTCTAACTGAACTCAATTCTTTAATTTCCCGGTTAGCCGACGATACCAAAACAT
ACAAAGCTGAAAAAGCCCGTGGCGAATTGGCCAGCAGTATTGAATGTTATATGAAAGATCACCCCGAATG
TACAGAAGAAGAAGCTCTGGATCACATCTATAGCATCTTAGAACCGGCCGTCAAAGAGCTAACCCGCGAA
TTTTTAAAGCCAGACGATGTGCCCTTTGCGTGCAAAAAAATGCTCTTCGAAGAAACCCGTGTTACTATGG
TGATTTTCAAAGATGGTGATGGTTTTGGAGTGAGCAAGCTAGAAGTTAAAGATCATATCAAGGAGTGCTT
GATTGAACCTTTGCCCCTCCGGTCCGGTAGCGGAAGTGACTATAAGGATGATGATGACAAGGGATAGCCG
CGGCCAGGCATCAAATAAAACGAAAGGCTCAGTCGAAAGACTGGGCCTTTCGTTTTATCTGTTGTTTGTC
GGTGAACGCTCTCTACTAGAGTCACACTGGCTCACCTTCGGGTGGGCCTTTCTGCGTTTATACTGCAGGA
GCAGAAGAGCATACATCTGGAAGCAAAGCCAGGAAAGCGGCCTATGGAGCTGTGCGGCAGCGCTCAGTAG
GCAATTTTTCAAAATATTGTTAAGCCTTTTCTGAGCATGGTATTTTTCATGGTATTACCAATTAGCAGGA
AAATAAGCCATTGAATATAAAAGATAAAAATGTCTTGTTTACAATAGAGTGGGGGGGGTCAGCCTGCCGC
CTTGGGCCGGGTGATGTCGTACTTGCCCGCCGCGAACTCGGTTACCGTCCAGCCCAGCGCGACCAGCTCC
GGCAACGCCTCGCGCACCCGCTGGCGGCGCTTGCGCATGGTCGAACCACTGGCCTCTGACGGCCAGACAT
AGCCGCACAAGGTATCTATGGAAGCCTTGCCGGTTTTGCCGGGGTCGATCCAGCCACACAGCCGCTGGTG
CAGCAGGCGGGCGGTTTCGCTGTCCAGCGCCCGCACCTCGTCCATGCTGATGCGCACATGCTGGCCGCCA
CCCATGACGGCCTGCGCGATCAAGGGGTTCAGGGCCACGTACAGGCGCCCGTCCGCCTCGTCGCTGGCGT
ACTCCGACAGCAGCCGAAACCCCTGCCGCTTGCGGCCATTCTGGGCGATGATGGATACCTTCCAAAGGCG
CTCGATGCAGTCCTGTATGTGCTTGAGCGCCCCACCACTATCGACCTCTGCCCCGATTTCCTTTGCCAGC
GCCCGATAGCTACCTTTGACCACATGGCATTCAGCGGTGACGGCCTCCCACTTGGGTTCCAGGAACAGCC
GGAGCTGCCGTCCGCCTTCGGTCTTGGGTTCCGGGCCAAGCACTAGGCCATTAGGCCCAGCCATGGCCAC
CAGCCCTTGCAGGATGCGCAGATCATCAGCGCCCAGCGGCTCCGGGCCGCTGAACTCGATCCGCTTGCCG
TCGCCGTAGTCATACGTCACGTCCAGCTTGCTGCGCTTGCGCTCGCCCCGCTTGAGGGCACGGAACAGGC
CGGGGGCCAGACAGTGCGCCGGGTCGTGCCGGACGTGGCTGAGGCTGTGCTTGTTCTTAGGCTTCACCAC
GGGGCACCCCCTTGCTCTTGCGCTGCCTCTCCAGCACGGCGGGCTTGAGCACCCCGCCGTCATGCCGCCT
GAACCACCGATCAGCGAACGGTGCGCCATAGTTGGCCTTGCTCACACCGAAGCGGACGAAGAACCGGCGC
TGGTCGTCGTCCACACCCCATTCCTCGGCCTCGGCGCTGGTCATGCTCGACAGGTAGGACTGCCAGCGGA
TGTTATCGACCAGTACCGAGCTGCCCCGGCTGGCCTGCTGCTGGTCGCCTGCGCCCATCATGGCCGCGCC
CTTGCTGGCATGGTGCAGGAACACGATAGAGCACCCGGTATCGGCGGCGATGGCCTCCATGCGACCGATG
ACCTGGGCCATGGGGCCGCTGGCGTTTTCTTCCTCGATGTGGAACCGGCGCAGCGTGTCCAGCACCATCA
GGCGGCGGCCCTCGGCGGCGCGCTTGAGGCCGTCGAACCACTCCGGGGCCATGATGTTGGGCAGGCTGCC
GATCAGCGGCTGGATCAGCAGGCCGTCAGCCACGGCTTGCCGTTCCTCGGCGCTGAGGTGCGCCCCAAGG
GCGTGCAGGCGGTGATGAATGGCGGTGGGCGGGTCTTCGGCGGGCAGGTAGATCACCGGGCCGGTGGGCA
GTTCGCCCACCTCCAGCAGATCCGGCCCGCCTGCAATCTGTGCGGCCAGTTGCAGGGCCAGCATGGATTT
ACCGGCACCACCGGGCGACACCAGCGCCCCGACCGTACCGGCCACCATGTTGGGCAAAACGTAGTCCAGC
GGTGGCGGCGCTGCTGCGAACGCCTCCAGAATATTGATAGGCTTATGGGTAGCCATTGATTGCCTCCTTT
GCAGGCAGTTGGTGGTTAGGCGCTGGCGGGGTCACTACCCCCGCCCTGCGCCGCTCTGAGTTCTTCCAGG
CACTCGCGCAGCGCCTCGTATTCGTCGTCGGTCAGCCAGAACTTGCGCTGACGCATCCCTTTGGCCTTCA
TGCGCTCGGCATATCGCGCTTGGCGTACAGCGTCAGGGCTGGCCAGCAGGTCGCCGGTCTGCTTGTCCTT
TTGGTCTTTCATATCAGTCACCGAGAAACTTGCCGGGGCCGAAAGGCTTGTCTTCGCGGAACAAGGACAA
GGTGCAGCCGTCAAGGTTAAGGCTGGCCATATCAGCGACTGAAAAGCGGCCAGCCTCGGCCTTGTTTGAC
GTATAACCAAAGCCACCGGGCAACCAATAGCCCTTGTCACTTTTGATCAGGTAGACCGACCCTGAAGCGC
TTTTTTCGTATTCCATAAAACCCCCTTCTGTGCGTGAGTACTCATAGTATAACAGGCGTGAGTACCAACG
CAAGCACTACATGCTGAAATCTGGCCCGCCCCTGTCCATGCCTCGCTGGCGGGGTGCCGGTGCCCGTGCC
AGCTCGGCCCGCGCAAGCTGGACGCTGGGCAGACCCATGACCTTGCTGACGGTGCGCTCGATGTAATCCG
CTTCGTGGCCGGGCTTGCGCTCTGCCAGCGCTGGGCTGGCCTCGGCCATGGCCTTGCCGATTTCCTCGGC
ACTGCGGCCCCGGCTGGCCAGCTTCTGCGCGGCGATAAAGTCGCACTTGCTGAGGTCATCACCGAAGCGC
TTGACCAGCCCGGCCATCTCGCTGCGGTACTCGTCCAGCGCCGTGCGCCGGTGGCGGCTAAGCTGCCGCT
CGGGCAGTTCGAGGCTGGCCAGCCTGCGGGCCTTCTCCTGCTGCCGCTGGGCCTGCTCGATCTGCTGGCC
AGCCTGCTGCACCAGCGCCGGGCCAGCGGTGGCGGTCTTGCCCTTGGATTCACGCAGCAGCACCCACGGC
TGATAACCGGCGCGGGTGGTGTGCTTGTCCTTGCGGTTGGTGAAGCCCGCCAAGCGGCCATAGTGGCGGC
TGTCGGCGCTGGCCGGGTCGGCGTCGTACTCGCTGGCCAGCGTCCGGGCAATCTGCCCCCGAAGTTCACC
GCCTGCGGCGTCGGCCACCTTGACCCATGCCTGATAGTTCTTCGGGCTGGTTTCCACTACCAGGGCAGGC
TCCCGGCCCTCGGCTTTCATGTCATCCAGGTCAAACTCGCTGAGGTCGTCCACCAGCACCAGACCATGCC
GCTCCTGCTCGGCGGGCCTGATATACACGTCATTGCCCTGGGCATTCATCCGCTTGAGCCATGGCGTGTT
CTGGAGCACTTCGGCGGCTGACCATTCCCGGTTCATCATCTGGCCGGTGGTGGCGTCCCTGACGCCGATA
TCGAAGCGCTCACAGCCCATGGCCTTGAGCTGTCGGCCTATGGCCTGCAAAGTCCTGTCGTTCTTCATCG
GGCCACCAAGCGCAGCCAGATCGAGCCGTCCTCGGTTGTCAGTGGCGTCAGGTCGAGCAAGAGCAACGAT
GCGATCAGCAGCACCACCGTAGGCATCATGGAAGCCAGCATCACGGTTAGCCATAGCTTCCAGTGCCACC
CCCGCGACGCGCTCCGGGCGCTCTGCGCGGCGCTGCTCACCTCGGCGGCTACCTCCCGCAACTCTTTGGC
CAGCTCCACCCATGCCGCCCCTGTCTGGCGCTGGGCTTTCAGCCACTCCGCCGCCTGCGCCTCGCTGGCC
TGCTGGGTCTGGCTCATGACCTGCCGGGCTTCGTCGGCCAGTGTCGCCATGCTCTGGGCCAGCGGTTCGA
TCTGCTCCGCTAACTCGTTGATGCCTCTGGATTTCTTCACTCTGTCGATTGCGTTCATGGTCTATTGCCT
CCCGGTATTCCTGTAAGTCGATGATCTGGGCGTTGGCGGTGTCGATGTTCAGGGCCACGTCTGCCCGGTC
GGTGCGGATGCCCCGGCCTTCCATCTCCACCACGTTCGGCCCCAGGTGAACACCGGGCAGGCGCTCGATG
CCCTGCGCCTCAAGTGTTCTGTGGTCAATGCGGGCGTCGTGGCCAGCCCGCTCTAATGCCCGGTTGGCAT
GGTCGGCCCATGCCTCGCGGGTCTGCTCAAGCCATGCCTTGGGCTTGAGCGCTTCGGTCTTCTGTGCCCC
GCCCTTCTCCGGGGTCTTGCCGTTGTACCGCTTGAACCACTGAGCGGCGGGCCGCTCGATGCCGTCATTG
ATCCGCTCGGAGATCATCAGGTGGCAGTGCGGGTTCTCGCCGCCACCGGCATGGATGGCCAGCGTATACG
GCAGGCGCTCGGCACCGGTCAGGTGCTGGGCGAACTCGGACGCCAGCGCCTTCTGCTGGTCGAGGGTCAG
CTCGACCGGCAGGGCAAATTCGACCTCCTTGAACAGCCGCCCATTGGCGCGTTCATACAGGTCGGCAGCA
TCCCAGTAGTCGGCGGGCCGCTCGACGAACTCCGGCATGTGCCCGGATTCGGCGTGCAAGACTTCATCCA
TGTCGCGGGCATACTTGCCTTCGCGCTGGATGTAGTCGGCCTTGGCCCTGGCCGATTGGCCGCCCGACCT
GCTGCCGGTTTTCGCCGTAAGGTGATAAATCGCCATGCTGCCTCGCTGTTGCTTTTGCTTTTCGGCTCCA
TGCAATGGCCCTCGGAGAGCGCACCGCCCGAAGGGTGGCCGTTAGGCCAGTTTCTCGAAGAGAAACCGGT
AAGTGCGCCCTCCCCTACAAAGTAGGGTCGGGATTGCCGCCGCTGTGCCTCCATGATAGCCTACGAGACA
GCACATTAACAATGGGGTGTCAAGATGGTTAAGGGGAGCAACAAGGCGGCGGATCGGCTGGCCAAGCTCG
AAGAACAACGAGCGCGAATCAATGCCGAAATTCAGCGGGTGCGGGCAAGGGAACAGCAGCAAGAGCGCAA
GAACGAAACAAGGCGCAAGGTGCTGGTGGGGGCCATGATTTTGGCCAAGGTGAACAGCAGCGAGTGGCCG
GAGGATCGGCTCATGGCGGCAATGGATGCGTACCTTGAACGCGACCACGACCGCGCCTTGTTCGGTCTGC
CGCCACGCCAGAAGGATGAGCCGGGCTGAATGATCGACCGAGACAGGCCCTGCGGGGCTGCACACGCGCC
CCCACCCTTCGGGTAGGGGGAAAGGCCGCTAAAGCGGCTAAAAGCGCTCCAGCGTATTTCTGCGGGGTTT
GGTGTGGGGTTTAGCGGGCTTTGCCCGCCTTTCCCCCTGCCGCGCAGCGGTGGGGCGGTGTGTAGCCTAG
CGCAGCGAATAGACCAGCTATCCGGCCTCTGGCCGGGCATATTGGGCAAGGGCAGCAGCGCCCCACAAGG
GCGCTGATAACCGCGCCTAGTGGATTATTCTTAGATAATCATGGATGGATTTTTCCAACACCCCGCCAGC
CCCCGCCCCTGCTGGGTTTGCAGGTTTGGGGGCGTGACAGTTATTGCAGGGGTTCGTGACAGTTATTGCA
GGGGGGCGTGACAGTTATTGCAGGGGTTCGTGACAGTTAGTACGGGAGTGACGGG
Features (pLannotate 1.2.2; 22 found; start..end, strand, type, name):
     95..152     +  promoter       AmpR promoter (fragment): bla
    161..976     -  CDS            KanR: aminoglycoside phosphotransferase; aph(3')-Ia; confers resistance to kanamycin in bacteria or G418 (Geneticin®) in eukaryotes
    977..1068    -  promoter       AmpR promoter: bla
   1084..1129    -  rep_origin     RSF ori (fragment): Plasmids containing the RSF 1030 origin of replication can be propagated in E. coli cells that contain additional plasmids with compatible origins.
   1155..1946    -  CDS            SmR: aminoglycoside adenylyltransferase (Murphy, 1985); aadA; confers resistance to spectinomycin and streptomycin
   1953..2009    -  CDS            GmR (fragment): gentamycin acetyltransferase; aacC1; confers resistance to gentamycin
   2095..2151    +  CDS            int (fragment): INT2_ECOLX - Protein inferred from homology: Swiss-Prot protein existence level 3. Putative integrase believed to be involved in the insertion of antibiotic resistance genes into plasmids and transposons. From Escherichia coli.
   2152..2173    +  misc_feature   BioBrick prefix: BioBrick prefix for parts that do not start with "ATG"
   2176..2247    +  terminator     rrnB T1 terminator: transcription terminator T1 from the E. coli rrnB gene
   2263..2290    +  terminator     T7Te terminator: phage T7 early transcription terminator
   2819..5269    +  CDS            ag1: TPSD1_ABIGR - Experimental evidence at protein level: Swiss-Prot protein existence level 1. Converts farnesyl diphosphate to alpha-bisabolene (PubMed:9618485, PubMed:9539701, PubMed:22153510). Involved in defensive oleoresin formation in conifers in response to insect attack or other injury (PubMed:9618485, PubMed:9539701). Involved in sesquiterpene (C15) olefins biosynthesis (PubMed:9618485, PubMed:9539701). From Abies grandis (Grand fir) (Pinus grandis).
   5288..5312    +  CDS            3xFLAG (fragment): three tandem FLAG® epitope tags
   5332..5403    +  terminator     rrnB T1 terminator: transcription terminator T1 from the E. coli rrnB gene
   5419..5446    +  terminator     T7Te terminator: phage T7 early transcription terminator
   5659..6510    -  CDS            RSF1010 RepC: replication protein C of the broad-host-range plasmid RSF1010 (Scholz et al., 1989); repC
   6497..7336    -  CDS            RSF1010 RepA: replication protein A of the broad-host-range plasmid RSF1010 (Scholz et al., 1989); repA
   7328..7402    -  ncRNA          Plasmid R1162: Accession: RF00043 - R1162-like plasmid antisense RNA
   7847..8818    -  CDS            RSF1010 RepB: replication protein B of the broad-host-range plasmid RSF1010 (Scholz et al., 1989); repB
   8818..9228    -  CDS            mobB: MOBB2_ECOLX - Protein predicted: Swiss-Prot protein existence level 4. This protein is essential to promote the specific transfer of the plasmid in the presence of conjugative plasmids. From Escherichia coli.
  10057..10144   -  oriT           RSF1010 oriT: origin of transfer of the broad-host-range plasmid RSF1010 (Scholz et al., 1989)
  10175..10456   +  CDS            mobC: MOBC_ECOLX - Protein predicted: Swiss-Prot protein existence level 4. This protein is essential to promote the specific transfer of the plasmid in the presence of conjugative plasmids. From Escherichia coli.
  10486..10880   +  rep_origin     RSF1010 oriV: replication origin of the broad-host-range plasmid RSF1010; requires the RSF1010 RepA/B/C proteins for replication (Scholz et al., 1989)
