>Addgene plasmid #133971 | pSHDY*in_PpetE:BCD2:AgBIS:Flag | addgene full sequence | sequence record 271350 | Addgene NGS Result
GGTACCGAGTCGATGTCGACTAACGACCCTGCCCTGAACCGACGACAAGCTGACGACCGGGTCTCCGCAA
GTGGCACTTTTCGGGGAAATGTGCGCGGAACCCCTATTTGTTTATTTTTCTAAATACATTCAAATATGTA
TCCGCTCATGAATTAATTCTTAGAAAAACTCATCGAGCATCAAATGAAACTGCAATTTATTCATATCAGG
ATTATCAATACCATATTTTTGAAAAAGCCGTTTCTGTAATGAAGGAGAAAACTCACCGAGGCAGTTCCAT
AGGATGGCAAGATCCTGGTATCGGTCTGCGATTCCGACTCGTCCAACATCAATACAACCTATTAATTTCC
CCTCGTCAAAAATAAGGTTATCAAGTGAGAAATCACCATGAGTGACGACTGAATCCGGTGAGAATGGCAA
AAGTTTATGCATTTCTTTCCAGACTTGTTCAACAGGCCAGCCATTACGCTCGTCATCAAAATCACTCGCA
TCAACCAAACCGTTATTCATTCGTGATTGCGCCTGAGCGAGACGAAATACGCGGTCGCTGTTAAAAGGAC
AATTACAAACAGGAATCGAATGCAACCGGCGCAGGAACACTGCCAGCGCATCAACAATATTTTCACCTGA
ATCAGGATATTCTTCTAATACCTGGAATGCTGTTTTCCCGGGGATCGCAGTGGTGAGTAACCATGCATCA
TCAGGAGTACGGATAAAATGCTTGATGGTCGGAAGAGGCATAAATTCCGTCAGCCAGTTTAGTCTGACCA
TCTCATCTGTAACATCATTGGCAACGCTACCTTTGCCATGTTTCAGAAACAACTCTGGCGCATCGGGCTT
CCCATACAATCGATAGATTGTCGCACCTGATTGCCCGACATTATCGCGAGCCCATTTATACCCATATAAA
TCAGCATCCATGTTGGAATTTAATCGCGGCCTAGAGCAAGACGTTTCCCGTTGAATATGGCTCATACTCT
TCCTTTTTCAATATTATTGAAGCATTTATCAGGGTTATTGTCTCATGAGCGGATACATATTTGAATGTAT
TTAGAAAAATAAACAAATAGGCATGCAGCGCTCTTCCGCTTCCTCGCTCACTGACTCGCTACGCTCGGTC
GTTCGACTCTCGAGAGCGGCCGAAGCTTAGACATTATTTGCCGACTACCTTGGTGATCTCGCCTTTCACG
TAGTGGACAAATTCTTCCAACTGATCTGCGCGCGAGGCCAAGCGATCTTCTTCTTGTCCAAGATAAGCCT
GTCTAGCTTCAAGTATGACGGGCTGATACTGGGCCGGCAGGCGCTCCATTGCCCAGTCGGCAGCGACATC
CTTCGGCGCGATTTTGCCGGTTACTGCGCTGTACCAAATGCGGGACAACGTAAGCACTACATTTCGCTCA
TCGCCAGCCCAGTCGGGCGGCGAGTTCCATAGCGTTAAGGTTTCATTTAGCGCCTCAAATAGATCCTGTT
CAGGAACCGGATCAAAGAGTTCCTCCGCCGCTGGACCTACCAAGGCAACGCTATGTTCTCTTGCTTTTGT
CAGCAAGATAGCCAGATCAATGTCGATCGTGGCTGGCTCGAAGATACCTGCAAGAATGTCATTGCGCTGC
CATTCTCCAAATTGCAGTTCGCGCTTAGCTGGATAACGCCACGGAATGATGTCGTCGTGCATAACAATGG
TGACTTCTACAGCGCGGAGAATCTCGCTCTCTCCAGGGGAAGCCGAAGTTTCCAAAAGGTCGTTGATCAA
AGCTCGCCGCGTTGTTTCATCAAGCCTTACGGTCACCGTAACCAGCAAATCAATATCACTGTGTGGCTTC
AGGCCGCCATCCACTGCGGAGCCGTACAAATGTACGGCCAGCAACGTCGGTTCGAGATGGCGCTCGATGA
CGCCAACTACCTCTGATAGTTGAGTCGATACTTCGGCGATCACCGCTTCCCTCATGATGTTTAACTTTGT
TTTAGGGCGACTGCCCTGCTGCGTAACATCGTTGCTGCTCCATAACATCAAACATCGACCCACGGCGTAA
CGCGCTTGCTGCTTGGATGCCCGAGGCATAGACTGTACCCCAAAAAAACAGTCATAACAAGCCATGAAAA
CCGCCACTGCGCCGTTACCACCGCTGCGTTCGGTCAAGGTTCTGGACCAGGAATTCGCGGCCGCTTCTAG
AGATCAAATAAAACGAAAGGCTCAGTCGAAAGACTGGGCCTTTCGTTTTATCTGTTGTTTGTCGGTGAAC
GCTCTCTACTAGAGTCACACTGGCTCACCTTCGGGTGGGCCTTTCTGCGTTTTTACCCTACACTTAAACC
CCATCTCAATACTTCCCATCAAATCCAACCTAACTCATACATTCCAAACTAATCTAACTTCTTCCATCAT
TAACCACACCTCTCTATCATCACCTATTCCCCTCTATCTCCCTCAAATTCTTTCACATATTAAAAACTTA
CTCTTCCTCCTTTCCTCCTTAAAATACTAAATAACTCTTAAAATAGAAGGGATAGCAAGCTAATTTTTAT
GACGGCGATCGCCAAAAACAAAGAAAATTCAGCAATTACCGTGGGTAGCAAAAAATCCCCATCTAAAGTT
CAGTAAATATAGCTAGAACAACCAAGCATTTTCGGCAAAGTACTATTCAGATAGAACGAGAAATGAGCTT
GTTCTATCCGCCCGGGGCTGAGGCTGTATAATCTACGACGGGCTGTCAAACATTGTGATACCATGGGCAG
AAGGGCCCAAGTTCACTTAAAAAGGAGATCAACAATGAAAGCAATTTTCGTACTGAAACATCTTAATCAT
GCTAAGGAGGTTTTCTAATGGCTAGTGTGAGTGCCGTTAGCAAAGTGAGTTCTCTGGTGTGCGATCTGTC
TAGCACTTCCGGGCTCATTCGGCGTACAGCCAACCCTCATCCAAATGTGTGGGGGTACGATCTGGTGCAC
TCTTTGAAATCTCCCTATATCGATTCTTCCTATCGTGAACGGGCTGAAGTGCTCGTTTCTGAGATCAAAG
CCATGCTGAATCCCGCTATTACCGGCGACGGGGAATCCATGATTACCCCATCCGCCTATGATACTGCCTG
GGTTGCCCGCGTTCCCGCAATTGATGGTAGCGCCCGTCCCCAATTTCCCCAAACGGTTGACTGGATTCTG
AAGAACCAGTTAAAAGACGGCTCTTGGGGAATCCAATCCCACTTTCTATTGTCCGATCGGTTATTAGCCA
CCTTGAGCTGCGTCTTAGTATTATTGAAGTGGAACGTTGGCGATCTCCAAGTGGAACAGGGCATTGAATT
TATTAAAAGTAATCTCGAGCTAGTCAAGGACGAAACGGATCAGGATAGTTTGGTGACAGATTTTGAGATT
ATTTTCCCCAGTTTACTGCGTGAAGCGCAGTCCCTGCGGTTGGGACTGCCGTATGACTTACCTTATATCC
ATTTGTTACAAACAAAACGACAAGAACGATTAGCTAAGCTGTCTCGCGAGGAAATCTACGCTGTGCCTAG
TCCTCTGTTATACTCCTTAGAAGGTATTCAGGATATCGTCGAATGGGAACGTATTATGGAAGTTCAGAGT
CAAGACGGAAGTTTTTTGAGCAGCCCAGCCTCCACTGCTTGTGTGTTTATGCATACCGGTGATGCCAAAT
GTTTAGAATTTCTCAATTCTGTGATGATCAAATTTGGCAATTTTGTGCCATGTTTATATCCAGTAGACTT
GTTGGAACGGCTGTTGATTGTTGATAATATCGTCCGGTTGGGGATTTACCGTCATTTTGAGAAGGAGATT
AAAGAAGCGCTGGATTATGTTTACCGCCATTGGAATGAGCGCGGGATTGGTTGGGGTCGGCTAAATCCCA
TTGCGGACTTAGAAACTACCGCATTGGGCTTTCGCTTGCTACGTCTGCATCGTTATAATGTGTCCCCCGC
GATTTTTGATAACTTTAAAGATGCCAATGGCAAGTTTATTTGCAGCACAGGGCAGTTTAATAAAGATGTG
GCGTCCATGTTAAATCTCTACCGCGCCTCTCAATTAGCCTTTCCTGGTGAAAATATTTTGGACGAAGCCA
AATCTTTTGCGACGAAATACCTCCGCGAGGCGCTCGAAAAGAGCGAAACCTCCTCCGCTTGGAATAACAA
ACAGAATCTGTCCCAAGAAATTAAATATGCCTTAAAGACCTCCTGGCACGCAAGCGTACCTCGGGTTGAA
GCTAAGCGCTATTGCCAGGTGTACCGCCCTGATTACGCCCGCATTGCCAAGTGTGTTTACAAACTCCCCT
ACGTCAACAACGAGAAATTCTTGGAACTCGGGAAATTAGACTTCAATATTATTCAGAGTATTCATCAAGA
AGAAATGAAGAATGTAACCAGTTGGTTTCGTGACAGTGGTCTACCCTTGTTTACCTTTGCCCGAGAACGT
CCCCTAGAGTTTTACTTTCTGGTGGCAGCGGGTACCTACGAACCCCAATACGCCAAGTGCCGGTTTTTGT
TTACCAAAGTGGCCTGTTTACAAACCGTCCTCGATGACATGTATGATACCTATGGCACATTAGATGAATT
AAAATTGTTTACCGAAGCCGTCCGTCGGTGGGACCTGAGTTTTACCGAAAATCTGCCCGATTACATGAAG
TTATGCTATCAAATTTATTATGATATTGTGCACGAAGTTGCCTGGGAAGCCGAAAAAGAACAAGGCCGCG
AATTGGTGAGCTTTTTTCGTAAAGGGTGGGAGGACTATCTATTGGGCTACTATGAAGAAGCTGAGTGGTT
AGCCGCCGAATATGTGCCCACCTTAGATGAATATATTAAGAATGGCATCACCAGCATTGGACAACGCATT
TTGTTGTTAAGCGGCGTTTTGATTATGGACGGCCAATTACTATCCCAAGAGGCTCTCGAAAAAGTCGACT
ACCCCGGGCGGCGTGTTCTAACTGAACTCAATTCTTTAATTTCCCGGTTAGCCGACGATACCAAAACATA
CAAAGCTGAAAAAGCCCGTGGCGAATTGGCCAGCAGTATTGAATGTTATATGAAAGATCACCCCGAATGT
ACAGAAGAAGAAGCTCTGGATCACATCTATAGCATCTTAGAACCGGCCGTCAAAGAGCTAACCCGCGAAT
TTTTAAAGCCAGACGATGTGCCCTTTGCGTGCAAAAAAATGCTCTTCGAAGAAACCCGTGTTACTATGGT
GATTTTCAAAGATGGTGATGGTTTTGGAGTGAGCAAGCTAGAAGTTAAAGATCATATCAAGGAGTGCTTG
ATTGAACCTTTGCCCCTCCGGTCCGGTAGCGGAAGTGACTATAAGGATGATGATGACAAGGGATAGCCGC
GGCCAGGCATCAAATAAAACGAAAGGCTCAGTCGAAAGACTGGGCCTTTCGTTTTATCTGTTGTTTGTCG
GTGAACGCTCTCTACTAGAGTCACACTGGCTCACCTTCGGGTGGGCCTTTCTGCGTTTATACTGCAGGAG
CAGAAGAGCATACATCTGGAAGCAAAGCCAGGAAAGCGGCCTATGGAGCTGTGCGGCAGCGCTCAGTAGG
CAATTTTTCAAAATATTGTTAAGCCTTTTCTGAGCATGGTATTTTTCATGGTATTACCAATTAGCAGGAA
AATAAGCCATTGAATATAAAAGATAAAAATGTCTTGTTTACAATAGAGTGGGGGGGGTCAGCCTGCCGCC
TTGGGCCGGGTGATGTCGTACTTGCCCGCCGCGAACTCGGTTACCGTCCAGCCCAGCGCGACCAGCTCCG
GCAACGCCTCGCGCACCCGCTGGCGGCGCTTGCGCATGGTCGAACCACTGGCCTCTGACGGCCAGACATA
GCCGCACAAGGTATCTATGGAAGCCTTGCCGGTTTTGCCGGGGTCGATCCAGCCACACAGCCGCTGGTGC
AGCAGGCTGGCGGTTTCGCTGTCCAGCGCCCGCACCTCGTCCATGCTGATGCGCACATGCTGGCCGCCAC
CCATGACGGCCTGCGCGATCAAGGGGTTCAGGGCCACGTACAGGCGCCCGTCCGCCTCGTCGCTGGCGTA
CTCCGACAGCAGCCGAAACCCCTGCCGCTTGCGGCCATTCTGGGCGATGATGGATACCTTCCAAAGGCGC
TCGATGCAGTCCTGTATGTGCTTGAGCGCCCCACCACTATCGACCTCTGCCCCGATTTCCTTTGCCAGCG
CCCGATAGCTACCTTTGACCACCATGGCATCAGCGGTGACGGCCTCCCACTTGGGTTCCAGGAACAGCCG
GAGCTGCCGTCCGCCTTCGGTCTTGGGTTCCGGGCCAAGCACTAGGCCATTAGGCCCAGCCATGGCCACC
AGCCCTTGCAGGATGCGCAGATCATCAGCGCCCAGCGGCTCCGGGCCGCTGAACTCGATCCGCTTGCCGT
CGCCGTAGTCATACGTCACGTCCAGCTTGCTGCGCTTGCGCTCGCCCCGCTTGAGGGCACGGAACAGGCC
GGGGGCCAGACAGTGCGCCGGGTCGTGCCGGACGTGGCTGAGGCTGTGCTTGTTCTTAGGCTTCACCACG
GGGCACCCCCTTGCTCTTGCGCTGCCTCTCCAGCACGGCGGGCTTGAGCACCCCGCCGTCATGCCGCCTG
AACCACCGATCAGCGAACGGTGCGCCATAGTTGGCCTTGCTCACACCGAAGCGGACGAAGAACCGGCGCT
GGTCGTCGTCCACACCCCATTCCTCGGCCTCGGCGCTGGTCATGCTCGACAGGTAGGACTGCCAGCGGAT
GTTATCGACCAGTACCGAGCTGCCCCGGCTGGCCTGCTGCTGGTCGCCTGCGCCCATCATGGCCGCGCCC
TTGCTGGCATGGTGCAGGAACACGATAGAGCACCCGGTATCGGCGGCGATGGCCTCCATGCGACCGATGA
CCTGGGCCATGGGGCCGCTGGCGTTTTCTTCCTCGATGTGGAACCGGCGCAGCGTGTCCAGCACCATCAG
GCGGCGGCCCTCGGCGGCGCGCTTGAGGCCGTCGAACCACTCCGGGGCCATGATGTTGGGCAGGCTGCCG
ATCAGCGGCTGGATCAGCAGGCCGTCAGCCACGGCTTGCCGTTCCTCGGCGCTGAGGTGCGCCCCAAGGG
CGTGCAGGCGGTGATGAATGGCGGTGGGCGGGTCTTCGGCGGGCAGGTAGATCACCGGGCCGGTGGGCAG
TTCGCCCACCTCCAGCAGATCCGGCCCGCCTGCAATCTGTGCGGCCAGTTGCAGGGCCAGCATGGATTTA
CCGGCACCACCGGGCGACACCAGCGCCCCGACCGTACCGGCCACCATGTTGGGCAAAACGTAGTCCAGCG
GTGGCGGCGCTGCTGCGAACGCCTCCAGAATATTGATAGGCTTATGGGTAGCCATTGATTGCCTCCTTTG
CAGGCAGTTGGTGGTTAGGCGCTGGCGGGGTCACTACCCCCGCCCTGCGCCGCTCTGAGTTCTTCCAGGC
ACTCGCGCAGCGCCTCGTATTCGTCGTCGGTCAGCCAGAACTTGCGCTGACGCATCCCTTTGGCCTTCAT
GCGCTCGGCATATCGCGCTTGGCGTACAGCGTCAGGGCTGGCCAGCAGGTCGCCGGTCTGCTTGTCCTTT
TGGTCTTTCATATCAGTCACCGAGAAACTTGCCGGGGCCGAAAGGCTTGTCTTCGCGGAACAAGGACAAG
GTGCAGCCGTCAAGGTTAAGGCTGGCCATATCAGCGACTGAAAAGCGGCCAGCCTCGGCCTTGTTTGACG
TATAACCAAAGCCACCGGGCAACCAATAGCCCTTGTCACTTTTGATCAGGTAGACCGACCCTGAAGCGCT
TTTTTCGTATTCCATAAAACCCCCTTCTGTGCGTGAGTACTCATAGTATAACAGGCGTGAGTACCAACGC
AAGCACTACATGCTGAAATCTGGCCCGCCCCTGTCCATGCCTCGCTGGCGGGGTGCCGGTGCCCGTGCCA
GCTCGGCCCGCGCAAGCTGGACGCTGGGCAGACCCATGACCTTGCTGACGGTGCGCTCGATGTAATCCGC
TTCGTGGCCGGGCTTGCGCTCTGCCAGCGCTGGGCTGGCCTCGGCCATGGCCTTGCCGATTTCCTCGGCA
CTGCGGCCCCGGCTGGCCAGCTTCTGCGCGGCGATAAAGTCGCACTTGCTGAGGTCATCACCGAAGCGCT
TGACCAGCCCGGCCATCTCGCTGCGGTACTCGTCCAGCGCCGTGCGCCGGTGGCGGCTAAGCTGCCGCTC
GGGCAGTTCGAGGCTGGCCAGCCTGCGGGCCTTCTCCTGCTGCCGCTGGGCCTGCTCGATCTGCTGGCCA
GCCTGCTGCACCAGCGCCGGGCCAGCGGTGGCGGTCTTGCCCTTGGATTCACGCAGCAGCACCCACGGCT
GATAACCGGCGCGGGTGGTGTGCTTGTCCTTGCGGTTGGTGAAGCCCGCCAAGCGGCCATAGTGGCGGCT
GTCGGCGCTGGCCGGGTCGGCGTCGTACTCGCTGGCCAGCGTCCGGGCAATCTGCCCCCGAAGTTCACCG
CCTGCGGCGTCGGCCACCTTGACCCATGCCTGATAGTTCTTCGGGCTGGTTTCCACTACCAGGGCAGGCT
CCCGGCCCTCGGCTTTCATGTCATCCAGGTCAAACTCGCTGAGGTCGTCCACCAGCACCAGACCATGCCG
CTCCTGCTCGGCGGGCCTGATATACACGTCATTGCCCTGGGCATTCATCCGCTTGAGCCATGGCGTGTTC
TGGAGCACTTCGGCGGCTGACCATTCCCGGTTCATCATCTGGCCGGTGGTGGCGTCCCTGACGCCGATAT
CGAAGCGCTCACAGCCCATGGCCTTGAGCTGTCGGCCTATGGCCTGCAAAGTCCTGTCGTTCTTCATCGG
GCCACCAAGCGCAGCCAGATCGAGCCGTCCTCGGTTGTCAGTGGCGTCAGGTCGAGCAAGAGCAACGATG
CGATCAGCAGCACCACCGTAGGCATCATGGAAGCCAGCATCACGGTTAGCCATAGCTTCCAGTGCCACCC
CCGCGACGCGCTCCGGGCGCTCTGCGCGGCGCTGCTCACCTCGGCGGCTACCTCCCGCAACTCTTTGGCC
AGCTCCACCCATGCCGCCCCTGTCTGGCGCTGGGCTTTCAGCCACTCCGCCGCCTGCGCCTCGCTGGCCT
GCTGGGTCTGGCTCATGACCTGCCGGGCTTCGTCGGCCAGTGTCGCCATGCTCTGGGCCAGCGGTTCGAT
CTGCTCCGCTAACTCGTTGATGCCTCTGGATTTCTTCACTCTGTCGATTGCGTTCATGGTCTATTGCCTC
CCGGTATTCCTGTAAGTCGATGATCTGGGCGTTGGCGGTGTCGATGTTCAGGGCCACGTCTGCCCGGTCG
GTGCGGATGCCCCGGCCTTCCATCTCCACCACGTTCGGCCCCAGGTGAACACCGGGCAGGCGCTCGATGC
CCTGCGCCTCAAGTGTTCTGTGGTCAATGCGGGCGTCGTGGCCAGCCCGCTCTAATGCCCGGTTGGCATG
GTCGGCCCATGCCTCGCGGGTCTGCTCAAGCCATGCCTTGGGCTTGAGCGCTTCGGTCTTCTGTGCCCCG
CCCTTCTCCGGGGTCTTGCCGTTGTACCGCTTGAACCACTGAGCGGCGGGCCGCTCGATGCCGTCATTGA
TCCGCTCGGAGATCATCAGGTGGCAGTGCGGGTTCTCGCCGCCACCGGCATGGATGGCCAGCGTATACGG
CAGGCGCTCGGCACCGGTCAGGTGCTGGGCGAACTCGGACGCCAGCGCCTTCTGCTGGTCGAGGGTCAGC
TCGACCGGCAGGGCAAATTCGACCTCCTTGAACAGCCGCCCATTGGCGCGTTCATACAGGTCGGCAGCAT
CCCAGTAGTCGGCGGGCCGCTCGACGAACTCCGGCATGTGCCCGGATTCGGCGTGCAAGACTTCATCCAT
GTCGCGGGCATACTTGCCTTCGCGCTGGATGTAGTCGGCCTTGGCCCTGGCCGATTGGCCGCCCGACCTG
CTGCCGGTTTTCGCCGTAAGGTGATAAATCGCCATGCTGCCTCGCTGTTGCTTTTGCTTTTCGGCTCCAT
GCAATGGCCCTCGGAGAGCGCACCGCCCGAAGGGTGGCCGTTAGGCCAGTTTCTCGAAGAGAAACCGGTA
AGTGCGCCCTCCCCTACAAAGTAGGGTCGGGATTGCCGCCGCTGTGCCTCCATGATAGCCTACGAGACAG
CACATTAACAATGGGGTGTCAAGATGGTTAAGGGGAGCAACAAGGCGGCGGATCGGCTGGCCAAGCTCGA
AGAACAACGAGCGCGAATCAATGCCGAAATTCAGCGGGTGCGGGCAAGGGAACAGCAGCAAGAGCGCAAG
AACGAAACAAGGCGCAAGGTGCTGGTGGGGGCCATGATTTTGGCCAAGGTGAACAGCAGCGAGTGGCCGG
AGGATCGGCTCATGGCGGCAATGGATGCGTACCTTGAACGCGACCACGACCGCGCCTTGTTCGGTCTGCC
GCCACGCCAGAAGGATGAGCCGGGCTGAATGATCGACCGAGACAGGCCCTGCGGGGCTGCACACGCGCCC
CCACCCTTCGGGTAGGGGGAAAGGCCGCTAAAGCGGCTAAAAGCGCTCCAGCGTATTTCTGCGGGGTTTG
GTGTGGGGTTTAGCGGGCTTTGCCCGCCTTTCCCCCTGCCGCGCAGCGGTGGGGCGGTGTGTAGCCTAGC
GCAGCGAATAGACCAGCTATCCGGCCTCTGGCCGGGCATATTGGGCAAGGGCAGCAGCGCCCCACAAGGG
CGCTGATAACCGCGCCTAGTGGATTATTCTTAGATAATCATGGATGGATTTTTCCAACACCCCGCCAGCC
CCCGCCCCTGCTGGGTTTGCAGGTTTGGGGGCGTGACAGTTATTGCAGGGGTTCGTGACAGTTATTGCAG
GGGGGCGTGACAGTTATTGCAGGGGTTCGTGACAGTTAGTACGGGAGTGACGGG
Features (pLannotate 1.2.2; 22 found; start..end, strand, type, name):
     94..151     +  promoter       AmpR promoter (fragment): bla
    160..975     -  CDS            KanR: aminoglycoside phosphotransferase; aph(3')-Ia; confers resistance to kanamycin in bacteria or G418 (Geneticin®) in eukaryotes
    976..1067    -  promoter       AmpR promoter: bla
   1083..1128    -  rep_origin     RSF ori (fragment): Plasmids containing the RSF 1030 origin of replication can be propagated in E. coli cells that contain additional plasmids with compatible origins.
   1154..1945    -  CDS            SmR: aminoglycoside adenylyltransferase (Murphy, 1985); aadA; confers resistance to spectinomycin and streptomycin
   1952..2008    -  CDS            GmR (fragment): gentamycin acetyltransferase; aacC1; confers resistance to gentamycin
   2094..2150    +  CDS            int (fragment): INT2_ECOLX - Protein inferred from homology: Swiss-Prot protein existence level 3. Putative integrase believed to be involved in the insertion of antibiotic resistance genes into plasmids and transposons. From Escherichia coli.
   2151..2172    +  misc_feature   BioBrick prefix: BioBrick prefix for parts that do not start with "ATG"
   2175..2246    +  terminator     rrnB T1 terminator: transcription terminator T1 from the E. coli rrnB gene
   2262..2289    +  terminator     T7Te terminator: phage T7 early transcription terminator
   2818..5268    +  CDS            ag1: TPSD1_ABIGR - Experimental evidence at protein level: Swiss-Prot protein existence level 1. Converts farnesyl diphosphate to alpha-bisabolene (PubMed:9618485, PubMed:9539701, PubMed:22153510). Involved in defensive oleoresin formation in conifers in response to insect attack or other injury (PubMed:9618485, PubMed:9539701). Involved in sesquiterpene (C15) olefins biosynthesis (PubMed:9618485, PubMed:9539701). From Abies grandis (Grand fir) (Pinus grandis).
   5287..5311    +  CDS            3xFLAG (fragment): three tandem FLAG® epitope tags
   5331..5402    +  terminator     rrnB T1 terminator: transcription terminator T1 from the E. coli rrnB gene
   5418..5445    +  terminator     T7Te terminator: phage T7 early transcription terminator
   5658..6509    -  CDS            RSF1010 RepC (fragment): replication protein C of the broad-host-range plasmid RSF1010 (Scholz et al., 1989); repC
   6496..7335    -  CDS            RSF1010 RepA: replication protein A of the broad-host-range plasmid RSF1010 (Scholz et al., 1989); repA
   7327..7401    -  ncRNA          Plasmid R1162: Accession: RF00043 - R1162-like plasmid antisense RNA
   7846..8817    -  CDS            RSF1010 RepB: replication protein B of the broad-host-range plasmid RSF1010 (Scholz et al., 1989); repB
   8817..9227    -  CDS            mobB: MOBB2_ECOLX - Protein predicted: Swiss-Prot protein existence level 4. This protein is essential to promote the specific transfer of the plasmid in the presence of conjugative plasmids. From Escherichia coli.
  10056..10143   -  oriT           RSF1010 oriT: origin of transfer of the broad-host-range plasmid RSF1010 (Scholz et al., 1989)
  10174..10455   +  CDS            mobC: MOBC_ECOLX - Protein predicted: Swiss-Prot protein existence level 4. This protein is essential to promote the specific transfer of the plasmid in the presence of conjugative plasmids. From Escherichia coli.
  10485..10879   +  rep_origin     RSF1010 oriV: replication origin of the broad-host-range plasmid RSF1010; requires the RSF1010 RepA/B/C proteins for replication (Scholz et al., 1989)
