[The description below was written by a language model from this plasmid's Addgene catalogue record and pLannotate feature annotations shown in this document.]
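Description:
pSHDY*in_PpetE:BCD2:AgBIS:Flag is a low-copy, broad-host-range bacterial expression plasmid of about 10.9 kb, built on the pSHDY*in backbone for heterologous gene expression in the cyanobacterium Synechocystis sp. PCC 6803. The backbone is derived from RSF1010. It carries the RSF1010 oriV together with the repA, repB and repC replication genes that this origin requires, so it replicates autonomously both in E. coli, where it is propagated, and in the cyanobacterial host. An RSF1010 oriT with the mobB and mobC mobilisation genes is also annotated, which would allow transfer by conjugation when a helper conjugative plasmid is present. Selection relies on two markers: a kanamycin resistance gene (aph(3')-Ia) and an aadA gene conferring spectinomycin/streptomycin resistance.

The payload is the (E)-α-bisabolene synthase of Abies grandis (AgBIS), which converts farnesyl diphosphate into the sesquiterpene α-bisabolene. The coding sequence is codon-optimised for Synechocystis, has its third residue changed from Gly to Ser, and is fused to a C-terminal Flag epitope for immunodetection. According to the catalogue entry, expression is driven by the copper-inducible PpetE promoter combined with the BCD2 bicistronic design translation-initiation element. Neither part is annotated in the feature tables, though an unannotated gap upstream of the synthase gene is where they would be expected. The cassette sits in a BioBrick-style cloning region and is insulated on both sides by paired rrnB T1 and T7Te terminators. The depositor and sequenced records differ by a single nucleotide in length and have equivalent annotations. The plasmid is intended for copper-controlled sesquiterpenoid production in engineered cyanobacteria.
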