Addgene plasmid #133971: pSHDY*in_PpetE:BCD2:AgBIS:Flag
Purpose: Heterologous, copper-inducible expression of (E)-α-bisabolene synthase from Abies grandis (AgBIS) in Synechocystis sp. PCC 6803. The AgBIS CDS is fused to a C-termial Flag-tag.
Depositing lab: Pia Lindberg. Depositing organization: Uppsala University. Publication: High density cultivation for efficient sesquiterpenoid biosynthesis in Synechocystis sp. PCC 6803. Dienst D, Wichmann J, Mantovani O, Rodrigues JS, Lindberg P. Sci Rep. 2020 Apr 3;10(1):5932. doi: 10.1038/s41598-020-62681-w. PubMed 32246065.
Backbone
  Vector backbone: pSHDY*in
  Backbone manufacturer: Anna Behle, Dennis Dienst
  Vector type: Bacterial Expression, Synthetic Biology
Growth in bacteria
  Bacterial resistance: Kanamycin and Spectinomycin, 50 & 50 μg/mL
  Growth temperature: 37°C
  Growth strain: DH5alpha
  Growth instructions: growth temperature (37°C) referes to E. coli ; in Synechoccystis sp. PCC6803: 30 °C
  Copy number: Low Copy
Gene/Insert
  Gene/Insert name: AgBIS:Flag (alt name: SpeI_AgBIS_SynOpt_Flag)
  Species: Abies grandis
  Mutation: inserted gene is codon optimized for Synechocystis sp. PCC 6803 3rd amino acid of AgBIS changed from Gly to Ser
  GenBank ID: MG052654
  Promoter: PpetE:BCD2
  Tag / fusion protein: Flag (C terminal on insert)
  Cloning method: Restriction Enzyme; 5′ cloning site SpeI (destroyed during cloning); 3′ cloning site PstI (not destroyed)
  Sequencing primers: 5′ ccaggaattcgcggccgc; 3′ gctgccgcacagctccatag
Terms and licenses: Academic/Nonprofit Terms; Industry Terms: Not Available to Industry
How to cite: pSHDY*in_PpetE:BCD2:AgBIS:Flag was a gift from Pia Lindberg (Addgene plasmid # 133971 ; http://n2t.net/addgene:133971 ; RRID:Addgene_133971)
